>Addgene plasmid #248751 | pJB158 | addgene full sequence | sequence record 496751 | Addgene Long Read Sequencing Result
CAATTGGGCTACCTTTTTTTTGTTTTGTTTGCAATGGTTAATCTATTGTTAAAATTTAAAGTTTCACTTG
AACTTTCAAATAATGTTCTTATATTTGCAGTGTCGAAAGAAACAAAGTAGGACTGATCACACAACATTTA
AAAAATAACATTATGAAAGCACTCGAAAAGAGATTCAAAGGTAATATTAACAATAATTTATTTTCAATGG
ATAGCACCGAGGCAGTGATCAAGGAGTTCATGCGGTTCAAGGTGCACATGGAGGGCTCCATGAACGGCCA
CGAGTTCGAGATCGAGGGCGAGGGCGAGGGCCGCCCCTACGAGGGCACCCAGACCGCCAAGCTGAAGGTG
ACCAAGGGTGGCCCCCTGCCCTTCTCCTGGGACATCCTGTCCCCTCAGTTCATGTACGGCTCCAGGGCCT
TCATCAAGCACCCCGCCGACATCCCCGACTACTGGAAGCAGTCCTTCCCCGAGGGCTTCAAGTGGGAGCG
CGTGATGATCTTCGAGGACGGCGGCACCGTGTCCGTGACCCAGGACACCTCCCTGGAGGACGGCACCCTG
ATCTACAAGGTGAAGCTCCGCGGCGGCAACTTCCCTCCTGACGGCCCCGTAATGCAGAAGAGGACAATGG
GCTGGGAAGCATCCACCGAGCGGTTGTACCCCGAGGACGTCGTGCTGAAGGGCGACATTAAGATGGCCCT
GCGCCTGAAGGACGGCGGCCGCTACCTGGCGGACTTCAAGACCACCTACAAGGCCAAGAAGCCCGTGCAG
ATGCCCGGCGCCTTCAACATCGACCGCAAGTTGGACATCACCTCCCACAACGAGGACTACACCGTGGTGG
AACAGTACGAACGCTCCGTGGCCCGCCACTCCACCGGCGGCTCCGGTGGCTCCTAATAAATCCTAGCTGA
TTAGCTCGAGAAGGCCATCCTGACGGATGGCCTTTTTTTTGTATGGGGACTCTGAGAACCCTACCTTTCA
AACCCCGAGCGGCCGCTTCTAGAGATCGATTTTAGAGCTGCCTCCCTATCAGTGATAGAGATTGCTACAA
CTGCAAGGTAGTCCCGGTATCCCTATCAGTGATAGAGACTGATAGCTACGAGTCTGAGATCCTACTTGTC
CCTATCAGTGATAGAGACAGTACCGAGTTTTCCCTATCAGTGATAGAGAGCTCATACTGCGACAGAGTCT
TTTCCCTATCAGTGATAGAGATAGGCTCCTTTGTCAAAAGTGATCGCTTCCCTATCAGTGATAGAGACTT
CACGGGATAATGTGTTCTACTCCCTATCAGTGATAGAGAGCTTAAGTCAATCCAATGCGTTCAGGTGCTC
CCTATCAGTGATAGAGAAACTCCGTCATCGTGGATGTCAATACTGACTCCCTATCAGTGATAGAGATTGA
TTTCACCGCTGGCGTCAATTCCCTATCAGTGATAGAGACTTAGGTGTCCCTAGAATTACTAGAGATCGAT
TTTAGAGCTGCCTCCCTATCAGTGATAGAGATTGCTACAACTGCAAGGTAGTCCCGGTATCCCTATCAGT
GATAGAGACTGATAGCTACGAGTCTGAGATCCTACTTGTCCCTATCAGTGATAGAGACAGTACCGAGTTT
TCCCTATCAGTGATAGAGAGCTCATACTGCGACAGAGTCTTTTCCCTATCAGTGATAGAGATAGGCTCCT
TTGTCAAAAGTGATCGCTTCCCTATCAGTGATAGAGACTTCACGGGATAATGTGTTCTACTCCCTATCAG
TGATAGAGAGCTTAAGTCAATCCAATGCGTTCAGGTGCTCCCTATCAGTGATAGAGAAACTCCGTCATCG
TGGATGTCAATACTGACTCCCTATCAGTGATAGAGATTGATTTCACCGCTGGCGTCAATTCCCTATCAGT
GATAGAGACTTAGGTGTCCCTAGAATTACTAGAGCCAGGCATCAAATAAAACGAAAGGCTCAGTCGAAAG
ACTGGGCCTTTCGTTTTATCTGTTGTTTGTCGGTGAACGCTCTCTACTAGAGTCACACTGGCTCACCTTC
GGGTGGGCCTTTCTGCGTTTATATATGATGTGTAATGACAATTATCCTTCCCCAGGAAAATTGTAATAGC
CCTGTTGAACATATAAATCTAGTTTAGTTATTGACGCCAAATATACGGTGTTTAAGTGAAATATTCAAAC
TTATTTTATATTTATCTGCCGGTTTGTTCTATTTTGCTGAGTGATAGGGGAATATTACCCGGAAACTTTC
CATATCATTACAAATAAAGCCCTCTGTATGCCCCGGATTTTGAATATAATTTGTATGTTTAATCCGTTTT
TTGTATCTTTGTGCCAGCAAGATACTGGAACAGGCTGTTTTTATACATAAAAATGCTATTTTTTGCTATT
CGTTGAAAGGATTATCTTATCAAATTCTATTCCTTTTTTAATTACTCAGTCTGTCAATAATCATTTTATT
AATTATTTCGGGATTCATTGTTATTTGTCCCTTATTTAAATCAGAACTTTATACGATATAAAGAAAGATT
CCTGTTATCGTTTGTTCTTGTCTTGCTGTGTATATTATTTTAATAACCTAAACCATTTTATTGTATGTCC
AGATTAGATAAAAGTAAAGTGATTAACAGCGCATTAGAGCTGCTTAATGAGGTCGGAATCGAAGGTTTAA
CAACCCGTAAACTCGCCCAGAAGCTAGGTGTAGAGCAGCCTACATTGTATTGGCATGTAAAAAATAAGCG
GGCTTTGCTCGACGCCTTAGCCATTGAGATGTTAGATAGGCACCATACTCACTTTTGCCCTTTAGAAGGG
GAAAGCTGGCAAGATTTTTTACGTAATAACGCTAAAAGTTTTAGATGTGCTTTACTAAGTCATCGCGATG
GAGCAAAAGTACATTTAGGTACACGGCCTACAGAAAAACAGTATGAAACTCTCGAAAATCAATTAGCCTT
TTTATGCCAACAAGGTTTTTCACTAGAGAATGCATTATATGCACTCAGCGCTGTGGGGCATTTTACTTTA
GGTTGCGTATTGGAAGATCAAGAGCATCAAGTCGCTAAAGAAGAAAGGGAAACACCTACTACTGATAGTA
TGCCGCCATTATTACGACAAGCTATCGAATTATTTGATCACCAAGGTGCAGAGCCAGCCTTCTTATTCGG
CCTTGAATTGATCATATGCGGATTAGAAAAACAACTTAAATGTGAAAGTGGGTCTTAATGGCCACATCGG
TTCCTGCTAGAAGGCCCATCCTGACGGATGGCCTTTTGGTATTCGAGCATTACCTCATACTTTGGATTTT
TGTTTTGTTTGCAATGGTTAATCTATTGTTAAAATTTAAAGTTTCACTTGAACTTTCAAATAATGTTCTT
ATATTTGCAGTGTCCCTATCAGTGATAGAGAGTAGGATCACACAACATTTAAAAAATAACATTATGAAAG
CACTCGAAAAGAGATTCAAAGGTAATATTAACAATAATTTATTTTCAATGGTGAGCAAGGGCGAGGAGCT
GTTCACCGGGGTGGTGCCCATCCTGGTCGAGCTGGACGGCGACGTAAACGGCCACAAGTTCAGCGTCCGC
GGCGAGGGCGAGGGCGATGCCACCAACGGCAAGCTGACCCTGAAGTTCATCTGCACCACCGGCAAGCTGC
CCGTGCCCTGGCCCACCCTCGTGACCACCTTAGGCTACGGCGTGGCCTGCTTCGCCCGCTACCCCGACCA
CATGAAGCAGCACGACTTCTTCAAGTCCGCCATGCCCGAAGGCTACGTCCAGGAGCGCACCATCTCTTTC
AAGGACGACGGTACCTACAAGACCCGCGCCGAGGTGAAGTTCGAGGGCGACACCCTGGTGAACCGCATCG
TGCTGAAGGGCATCGACTTCAAGGAGGACGGCAACATCCTGGGGCACAAGCTGGAGTACAACTTCAACAG
CCACAAGGTCTATATCACGGCCGACAAGCAGAAGAACGGCATCAAGGCTAACTTCAAGACCCGCCACAAC
GTTGAGGACGGCGGCGTGCAGCTCGCCGACCACTACCAGCAGAACACCCCCATCGGCGACGGCCCCGTGC
TGCTGCCCGACAACCACTACCTGAGCCATCAGTCCAAGCTGAGCAAAGACCCCAACGAGAAGCGCGATCA
CATGGTCCTGAAGGAGAGGGTGACCGCCGCCGGGATTACACATGACATGGACGAGCTGTACAAGTAATAG
CGTTCAGCTCGACTGTGAGAAGGCCATCCTGACGGATGGCCTTTTTTTTTCGTTATAACTAGTTGCGTTC
CTAGCCGCTACTAGTGTAATTGCCTATCTTCCAGTGATGGAACAGCATTTGTGCATTGGCTGCAACAATC
AGCCTTACTTGTGCCTGTTCTATTTCCGAACCGACCGCTTGTATGAATGCATCAAAATTCGTTTTCTCTA
CGTTGGATTCCTTGTTGCTCATATTGTGATGATAATTTCTACAAATATAGTCATTGGTAACTATCTATGA
AACTGTTTGATACTTTTATAGTTGATTAAACTTGTTCATGGCATTTGCCTTAATATCATCCGCTATGTCA
ATGTAGGGTTTCATAGCTTTGTAGTCGCTGTGTCCCGTCCATTTCATGACCACCTGTGCCGGGATTCCGA
GAGCCAGCGCATTGCAGATGAATGTCCTTTTTCCTGCATGGGTACTGAGCAAAGCGTATTTGTGTGTGAC
TTCATCAATACGTTCATTTCCCTTGTAGTAGGTTTCCCGTACAGGCTCGTTGATTTCTGCCAGTTCGCCC
AGCTCTTTCAGGTAATCGTTCATCTTCTGGTTGCTGATGACGGGCAGAGCCATGTAATTCTCGAAATGGA
TGTCCTTGTATTTGTCCAGTATGGCTTTGCTGTATTTGTTCAGTTCAATCGTCAGGCTGTCGGCAGTCTT
GACTGTGGTTATTTCGATGTGGTCGGACTTCACATCGCTTCTTTTCAGATTGCGAACATCCGAATACCGC
AAACTCGTAAAGCAGCAGAACAGGAAAACATCACGCACACGTTCCAGGTATTGCTTATCCTTGGGTATCT
GGTAGTCTTTCAGCTTGTTCAGTTCATCCCAAGTCAGGAAGATTACTTTTTTCGAGGTGGTTTTCAGTTT
CGGTTTGAACGTATCGTATGCAATGTTCTGATGATGTCCTTTCTTGAAGCTCCAGCGCAGGAACCATTTG
AGGAATCCCATTTGCTTGCCGATGGTGCTGTTTCTCATATCCTTGGTGTCACGCAGGAAGTTGACGTATT
CGTTCAATCCAAACTCGTTGAAATAGTTGAACGTTGCATCCTCCTTGAACTCTTTGAGGTGGTTCCTCAC
TGCTGCAAATTTTTCATAGGTGGATGCCGTCCAGTTATTCTGGTTACCGCACTCTTTTACAAACTCATCG
AACACCTCCCAAAAGCTGACAGGGGCTTCTTCCGGCTGTTCTTCACTGGTGTCTTTCATTCTCATGTTGA
AAGCTTCCTTCAACTGTTGGGTCGTTGGCATGACCTCCTGCACCTCAAATTCCTTGAAAATATTCTGGAT
TTCGGCATAGTATTTCAGCAAGTCCGTATTGATTTCGGCTGCACTTTGCTTTAGCTTGTTGGTACATCCG
TTCTTTACCCGCTGCTTATCTGCATCCCATTTGGCTACGTCAATCCGGTAGCCCGTTGTAAACTCGATAC
GTTGGCTGGCAAAGATGACACGCATACGGATGGGTACGTTCTCTACGATTGGCACACCGTTCTTTTTCCG
GCTCTCCAATGCAAAAATGATGTTGCGCTTGATATTCATAATTGGGTGCGTTTGAAATTCTACACCCAAA
TATACACCCAATTATTGAGATAGCAAAAGACATTTAGAAACATTTACTTTTACTCTATATTGTAATTTAC
ACTTGATTATCAGTCGTTTGCAGTTTTATGATATTCTGTGAAAGTATAAGTTCGAGAGCCTGTCTCTCCG
CAAAAAACGCTGAAAATCAGCAGATTGCAAAACAAACACCCTGTTTTACACCCAAGAATGTAAAGTCGGG
TGTTTTTGTTTTATTTAAGATAATACAACCACTACATAATAAAAGAGTAGCGATATTAAAAGAATCCGAT
GAGAAAAGACTAATATTTATCTATCCATTCAGTTTGATTTCTCAGGACTTTACATCGTCCTGAAAGTATT
TGTTGGTACCGGTACCGAGGACGCGACAGCTGCAGACGCGTTATGAGTAAACTTGGTCTGACAGTTACCA
ATGCTTAATCAGTGAGGCACCTATCTCAGCGATCTGTCTATTTCGTTCATCCATAGTTGCCTGACTCCCC
GTCGTGTAGATAACTACGATACGGGAGGGCTTACCATCTGGCCCCAGTGCTGCAATGATACCGCGGGACC
CACGCTCACCGGCTCCAGATTTATCAGCAATAAACCAGCCAGCCGGAAGGGCCGAGCGCAGAAGTGGTCC
TGCAACTTTATCCGCCTCCATCCAGTCTATTAATTGTTGCCGGGAAGCTAGAGTAAGTAGTTCGCCAGTT
AATAGTTTGCGCAACGTTGTTGCCATTGCTACAGGCATCGTGGTGTCACGCTCGTCGTTTGGTATGGCTT
CATTCAGCTCCGGTTCCCAACGATCAAGGCGAGTTACATGATCCCCCATGTTGTGCAAAAAAGCGGTTAG
CTCCTTCGGTCCTCCGATCGTTGTCAGAAGTAAGTTGGCCGCAGTGTTATCACTCATGGTTATGGCAGCA
CTGCATAATTCTCTTACTGTCATGCCATCCGTAAGATGCTTTTCTGTGACTGGTGAGTACTCAACCAAGT
CATTCTGAGAATAGTGTATGCGGCGACCGAGTTGCTCTTGCCCGGCGTCAATACGGGATAATACCGCGCC
ACATAGCAGAACTTTAAAAGTGCTCATCATTGGAAAACGTTCTTCGGGGCGAAAACTCTCAAGGATCTTA
CCGCTGTTGAGATCCAGTTCGATGTAACCCACTCGTGCACCCAACTGATCTTCAGCATCTTTTACTTTCA
CCAGCGTTTCTGGGTGAGCAAAAACAGGAAGGCAAAATGCCGCAAAAAAGGGAATAAGGGCGACACGGAA
ATGTTGAATACTCATACTCTTCCTTTTTCAATCATGGCCGCGGGATTAAAAGTCGGGGATTGGTGAACAA
AAAGGTGTTTCTCTCTTTAAGAGAAATATCGTTTTGCTAAACAGTTGATATTGAGGTATCATTTTATCGT
AAAAGACATTTTTGCTCAACAATTGCTTGACGGAAATCAACAAATTTTAGCATTTTGTAAAAAAGTCGCT
ATATAATTTGGTGAATTGGAGTTATTTTCATATTTTTGCATCCCGAAGAGTTTCTCTTAAAGAGAGAAAC
ATCTTTTGCATACCTTTTCCGACCGAATTTTTATGTCGTAAAGAGGGGCTTTGCAGGGGGTGGACTCAGA
AAGATGAGAATAGATGACTATTGTAGTTGAAACACATAGAAAGTTGCTGATATACAGACCGATACGCATA
TCGGGATGAACCATGAGTACGTTCTTTTCTCAAAAAACATAAATATTCGAAAAGAGATGCAATAAATTAA
GGAGAGGTTATAATGAACAAAGTAAATATAAAAGATAGTCAAAATTTTATTACTTCAAAATATCACATAG
AAAAAATAATGAATTGCATAAGTTTAGATGAAAAAGATAACATCTTTGAAATAGGTGCAGGGAAAGGTCA
TTTTACTGCTGGATTGGTAAAGAGATGTAATTTTGTAACGGCGATAGAAATTGATTCTAAATTATGTGAG
GTAACTCGTAATAAGCTCTTAAATTATCCTAACTATCAAATAGTAAATGATGATATACTGAAATTTACAT
TTCCTAGCCACAATCCATATAAAATATTTGGCAACATACCTTACAACATAAGCACAAATATAATTCGAAA
AATTGTTTTTGAAAGTTCAGCCACAATAAGTTATTTAATAGTGGAATATGGTTTTGCTAAAATGTTATTA
GATACAAACAGATCACTAGCATTGCTGTTAATGGCAGAGGTAGATATTTCTATATTAGCAAAAATTCCTA
GGTATTATTTCCATCCAAAACCTAAAGTGGATAGCACATTAATTGTATTAAAAAGAAAGCCAGCAAAAAT
GGCATTTAAAGAGAGAAAAAAATATGAAACTTTTGTAATGAAATGGGTTAACAAAGAGTACGAAAAACTG
TTTACAAAAAATCAATTTAATAAAGCTTTAAAACATGCGAGAATATATGATATAAACAATATTAGTTTCG
AACAATTTGTATCGCTATTTAATAGTTATAAAATATTTAACGGCTAAAAACAATAGGCCACATGCAACTG
TAAATGTTTACGCGGGTACCGACACCGCGGTGGAGGGGAATTCCCATGTCAGCCGTTAAGTGTTCCTGTG
TCACTCAAAATTGCTTTGAGAGGCTCTAAGGGCTTCTCAGTGCGTTACATCCCTGGCTTGTTGTCCACAA
CCGTTAAACCTTAAAAGCTTTAAAAGCCTTATATATTCTTTTTTTTCTTATAAAACTTAAAACCTTAGAG
GCTATTTAAGTTGCTGATTTATATTAATTTTATTGTTCAAACATGAGAGCTTAGTACGTGAAACATGAGA
GCTTAGTACGTTAGCCATGAGAGCTTAGTACGTTAGCCATGAGGGTTTAGTTCGTTAAACATGAGAGCTT
AGTACGTTAAACATGAGAGCTTAGTACGTGAAACATGAGAGCTTAGTACGTACTATCAACAGGTTGAACT
GCTGATCTTCAGATCCTCTACGCCGGACGCATCGTGGCCGGATCAATTCCGTTTTCCGCTGCATAACCCT
GCTTCGGGGTCATTATAGCGATTTTTTCGGTATATCCATCCTTTTTCGCACGATATACAGGATTTTGCCA
AAGGGTTCGTGTAGACTTTCCTTGGTGTATCCAACGGCGTCAGCCGGGCAGGATAGGTGAAGTAGGCCCA
CCCGCGAGCGGGTGTTCCTTCTTCACTGTCCCTTATTCGCACCTGGCGGTGCTCAACGGGAATCCTGCTC
TGCGAGGCTGGCCGGCTACCGCCGGCGTAACAGATGAGGGCAAGCGGATGGCTGATGAAACCAAGCCAAC
CAGGAAGGGCAGCCCACCTATCACGGAATTGATCCCCCTCGAATTGGAATTCTAGCCTGGAATAGGGAAG
CACCACATCACC
Features (pLannotate 1.2.2; 35 found; start..end, strand, type, name):
    207..877     +  CDS            mScarlet-2I (fragment): mScarlet-I derivative in which the N- and C-termini have been modified to reduce cytotoxicity (Valbuena et al., 2020) preserves the original mammalian codon optimization
    919..946     +  terminator     rrnB T2 terminator: transcription terminator T2 from the E. coli rrnB gene
   1023..1044    +  promoter       PLtetO-1 promoter (fragment): modified phage lambda PL promoter with tet operator sites (Lutz and Bujard, 1997)
   1069..1088    +  promoter       PLtetO-1 promoter (fragment): modified phage lambda PL promoter with tet operator sites (Lutz and Bujard, 1997)
   1119..1137    +  protein_bind   tet operator: tetO; bacterial operator O2 for the tetR and tetA genes tetracycline repressor TetR
   1151..1169    +  protein_bind   tet operator: tetO; bacterial operator O2 for the tetR and tetA genes tetracycline repressor TetR
   1193..1213    +  promoter       PLtetO-1 promoter (fragment): modified phage lambda PL promoter with tet operator sites (Lutz and Bujard, 1997)
   1239..1260    +  promoter       H1-2O2 promoter (fragment): doxycycline-inducible variant of the human H1 RNA promoter (Henriksen et al., 2007)
   1278..1299    +  promoter       tight TRE promoter (fragment): Tet-responsive promoter PTight, consisting of seven tet operator sequences followed by the minimal CMV promoter
   1328..1349    +  protein_bind   tetracycline response element (fragment): contains seven copies of the tetracycline operator tetO tetracycline repressor TetR
   1378..1400    +  promoter       PLtetO-1 promoter (fragment): modified phage lambda PL promoter with tet operator sites (Lutz and Bujard, 1997)
   1420..1442    +  promoter       H1-2O2 promoter (fragment): doxycycline-inducible variant of the human H1 RNA promoter (Henriksen et al., 2007)
   1483..1504    +  promoter       PLtetO-1 promoter (fragment): modified phage lambda PL promoter with tet operator sites (Lutz and Bujard, 1997)
   1529..1548    +  promoter       PLtetO-1 promoter (fragment): modified phage lambda PL promoter with tet operator sites (Lutz and Bujard, 1997)
   1579..1597    +  protein_bind   tet operator: tetO; bacterial operator O2 for the tetR and tetA genes tetracycline repressor TetR
   1611..1629    +  protein_bind   tet operator: tetO; bacterial operator O2 for the tetR and tetA genes tetracycline repressor TetR
   1653..1673    +  promoter       PLtetO-1 promoter (fragment): modified phage lambda PL promoter with tet operator sites (Lutz and Bujard, 1997)
   1699..1720    +  promoter       H1-2O2 promoter (fragment): doxycycline-inducible variant of the human H1 RNA promoter (Henriksen et al., 2007)
   1738..1759    +  promoter       tight TRE promoter (fragment): Tet-responsive promoter PTight, consisting of seven tet operator sequences followed by the minimal CMV promoter
   1788..1809    +  protein_bind   tetracycline response element (fragment): contains seven copies of the tetracycline operator tetO tetracycline repressor TetR
   1838..1860    +  promoter       PLtetO-1 promoter (fragment): modified phage lambda PL promoter with tet operator sites (Lutz and Bujard, 1997)
   1880..1902    +  promoter       H1-2O2 promoter (fragment): doxycycline-inducible variant of the human H1 RNA promoter (Henriksen et al., 2007)
   1933..2004    +  terminator     rrnB T1 terminator: transcription terminator T1 from the E. coli rrnB gene
   2020..2047    +  terminator     T7Te terminator: phage T7 early transcription terminator
   2585..3205    +  CDS            tetR: TETR2_ECOLX - Experimental evidence at protein level: Swiss-Prot protein existence level 1. TetR is the repressor of the tetracycline resistance element; its N-terminal region forms a helix-turn-helix structure and binds DNA. Binding of tetracycline to TetR reduces the repressor affinity for the tetracycline resistance gene (tetA) promoter operator sites. From Escherichia coli.
   3236..3257    +  terminator     rrnB T2 terminator (fragment): transcription terminator T2 from the E. coli rrnB gene
   3373..3391    +  promoter       PLtetO-1 promoter (fragment): modified phage lambda PL promoter with tet operator sites (Lutz and Bujard, 1997)
   3478..4197    +  CDS            mGreenLantern: monomeric GFP derivative that displays exceptionally high brightness in cells (Campbell et al., 2020)
   4218..4245    +  terminator     rrnB T2 terminator: transcription terminator T2 from the E. coli rrnB gene
   6225..7085    -  CDS            AmpR: β-lactamase; bla; confers resistance to ampicillin, carbenicillin, and related antibiotics
   7086..7102    -  promoter       AmpR promoter (fragment): bla
   7573..8301    +  CDS            ermC': ERM_BACIU - Experimental evidence at protein level: Swiss-Prot protein existence level 1. This protein produces a dimethylation of the adenine residue at position 2085 in 23S rRNA, resulting in reduced affinity between ribosomes and macrolide-lincosamide-streptogramin B antibiotics. From Bacillus subtilis.
   8377..8765    -  rep_origin     R6K γ ori: γ replication origin from E. coli plasmid R6K; requires the R6K initiator protein pi for replication
   8936..9045    +  oriT           oriT: incP origin of transfer
   9078..9123    +  CDS            traJ (fragment): oriT-recognizing protein; traJ
