[The description below was written by a language model from this plasmid's Addgene catalogue record and pLannotate feature annotations shown in this document.]
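Description:
pJB158 is a 9.2 kb integrative plasmid built on the pNBU2 backbone for installing a synthetic biosensor circuit into Bacteroides. In E. coli it is maintained at low copy from the R6K γ origin, which needs the pi initiator protein and therefore a pir-expressing host, with ampicillin selection through β-lactamase. An incP oriT with an adjacent traJ fragment allows conjugative transfer into the recipient. An erm-family rRNA methylase gene, matched by the annotation tool to ermC', would supply macrolide/lincosamide resistance for selecting recipients. pNBU2 vectors normally insert into the chromosome through an NBU2 integrase. The feature table does not annotate an integrase or attachment site, but roughly 2 kb upstream of AmpR is left unannotated.

The Golden Gate-assembled payload consists of three units on the same strand. A PBfP1E6 promoter with the RBS1PLP ribosome binding site drives mScarlet-I3 (annotated as an mScarlet fragment), ending at rrnB T2; this presumably acts as a red reference signal. Next comes an array of 20 tet operators, which the software labels piecemeal as fragments of various tet-responsive promoters and which is closed off by rrnB T1 and T7Te terminators. The PopuA promoter then drives TetR, and a TetR-repressible promoter (pTetR56) drives mGreenLantern. PopuA activity therefore sets the TetR level, and TetR represses the green reporter, giving an inverted readout. The operator array most likely serves as a decoy that titrates TetR and reshapes the circuit's threshold or response, although the record does not state this. The signal sensed by PopuA is also not given. The associated work describes a Bacteroides toolkit for building an in vivo malabsorption biosensor.
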