Addgene plasmid #248751: pJB158
Purpose: PopuA+20xTetO biosensor cicuit in pNBU2 integrative Bacteroides plasmid
Depositing lab: Carolina Tropini. Depositing organization: University of British Columbia. Publication: A Bacteroides synthetic biology toolkit to build an in vivo malabsorption biosensor. McCallum G, Burckhardt JC, He J, Hong A, Potvin-Trottier L, Tropini C. Cell. 2026 Feb 19;189(4):1245-1261.e21. doi: 10.1016/j.cell.2025.12.052. Epub 2026 Jan 28. PubMed 41610848.
Backbone
  Vector backbone: pNBU2
  Vector type: Bacterial Expression
Growth in bacteria
  Bacterial resistance: Ampicillin, 100 μg/mL
  Growth temperature: 37°C
  Growth strain: Invitrogen One Shot PIR2 Chemically Competent
  Copy number: Low Copy
Gene/Insert
  Gene/Insert name: PBfP1E6-RBS1PLP-mScarletI3-rrnBT2-20xTetO-T7Te-rrnBT1-PopuA-TetR-rrnBT2-pTetR56-RBS1PLP-mGL-rrnBT2
  Species: Synthetic
  Cloning method: Golden Gate
Terms and licenses: Academic/Nonprofit Terms; Industry Terms: Not Available to Industry
How to cite: pJB158 was a gift from Carolina Tropini (Addgene plasmid # 248751 ; http://n2t.net/addgene:248751 ; RRID:Addgene_248751)
